>Addgene plasmid #31026 | pFUS_B9 | depositor full sequence | sequence record 14208 | Author sequence
TTGATGCCTGGCAGTTCCCTACTCTCGCGTTAACGCTAGCATGGATGTTTTCCCAGTCACGACGTTGTAA
AACGACGGCCAGTCTTAAGCGTCTCATGGCCTGACCCCGGACCAAGTGGTGGCTATCGAGACCGGCGCCG
CTACAGGGCGCGTCCCATTCGCCATTCAGGCTGCGCAACTGTTGGGAAGGGCGATCGGTGCGGGCCTCTT
CGCTATTACGCCAGCTGGCGAAAGGGGGATGTGCTGCAAGGCGATTAAGTTGGGTAACGCCAGGGTTTTC
CCAGTCACGACGTTGTAAAACGACGGCCAGTGAGCGCGCGTAATACGACTCACTATAGGGCGAATTGGGT
ACCGGGCCCCCCCTCGAGGTCCTCCAGCTTTTGTTCCCTTTAGTGAGGGTTAATTGCGCGCTTGGCGTAA
TCATGGTCATAGCTGTTTCCTGTGTGAAATTGTTATCCGCTCACAATTCCACACAACATACGAGCCGGAA
GCATAAAGTGTAAAGCCTGGGGTGCCTAATGAGTGAGCTAACTCACATTAATTGCGTTGCGCTCACTGCC
CGCTTTCCACCGGTGGTCTCCGCTCGAAACGGTGCAGCGGCTGTTGCCGGTGCTGTGCCAGGACCATGGC
CTGACCCCGGACCAAGTGGTGGCTATCGAGACGTCTAGACCAGCCAGGACAGAAATGCCTCGACTTCGCT
GCTACCCAAGGTTGCCGGGTGACGCACACCGTGGAAACGGATGAAGGCACGAACCCAGTGGACATAAGCC
TGTTCGGTTCGTAAGCTGTAATGCAAGTAGCGTATGCGCTCACGCAACTGGTCCAGAACCTTGACCGAAC
GCAGCGGTGGTAACGGCGCAGTGGCGGTTTTCATGGCTTGTTATGACTGTTTTTTTGGGGTACAGTCTAT
GCCTCGGGCATCCAAGCAGCAAGCGCGTTACGCCGTGGGTCGATGTTTGATGTTATGGAGCAGCAACGAT
GTTACGCAGCAGGGCAGTCGCCCTAAAACAAAGTTAAACATTATGAGGGAAGCGGTGATCGCCGAAGTAT
CGACTCAACTATCAGAGGTAGTTGGCGTCATCGAGCGCCATCTCGAACCGACGTTGCTGGCCGTACATTT
GTACGGCTCCGCAGTGGATGGCGGCCTGAAGCCACACAGTGATATTGATTTGCTGGTTACGGTGACCGTA
AGGCTTGATGAAACAACGCGGCGAGCTTTGATCAACGACCTTTTGGAAACTTCGGCTTCCCCTGGAGAGA
GCGAGATTCTCCGCGCTGTAGAAGTCACCATTGTTGTGCACGACGACATCATTCCGTGGCGTTATCCAGC
TAAGCGCGAACTGCAATTTGGAGAATGGCAGCGCAATGACATTCTTGCAGGTATCTTCGAGCCAGCCACG
ATCGACATTGATCTGGCTATCTTGCTGACAAAAGCAAGAGAACATAGCGTTGCCTTGGTAGGTCCAGCGG
CGGAGGAACTCTTTGATCCGGTTCCTGAACAGGATCTATTTGAGGCGCTAAATGAAACCTTAACGCTATG
GAACTCGCCGCCCGACTGGGCTGGCGATGAGCGAAATGTAGTGCTTACGTTGTCCCGCATTTGGTACAGC
GCAGTAACCGGCAAAATCGCGCCGAAGGATGTCGCTGCCGACTGGGCAATGGAGCGCCTGCCGGCCCAGT
ATCAGCCCGTCATACTTGAAGCTAGACAGGCTTATCTTGGACAAGAAGAAGATCGCTTGGCCTCGCGCGC
AGATCAGTTGGAAGAATTTGTCCACTACGTGAAAGGCGAGATCACCAAGGTAGTCGGCAAATAACCCTCG
AGCCACCCATGACCAAAATCCCTTAACGTGAGTTACGCGTCGTTCCACTGAGCGTCAGACCCCGTAGAAA
AGATCAAAGGATCTTCTTGAGATCCTTTTTTTCTGCGCGTAATCTGCTGCTTGCAAACAAAAAAACCACC
GCTACCAGCGGTGGTTTGTTTGCCGGATCAAGAGCTACCAACTCTTTTTCCGAAGGTAACTGGCTTCAGC
AGAGCGCAGATACCAAATACTGTCCTTCTAGTGTAGCCGTAGTTAGGCCACCACTTCAAGAACTCTGTAG
CACCGCCTACATACCTCGCTCTGCTAATCCTGTTACCAGTGGCTGCTGCCAGTGGCGATAAGTCGTGTCT
TACCGGGTTGGACTCAAGACGATAGTTACCGGATAAGGCGCAGCGGTCGGGCTGAACGGGGGGTTCGTGC
ACACAGCCCAGCTTGGAGCGAACGACCTACACCGAACTGAGATACCTACAGCGTGAGCATTGAGAAAGCG
CCACGCTTCCCGAAGGGAGAAAGGCGGACAGGTATCCGGTAAGCGGCAGGGTCGGAACAGGAGAGCGCAC
GAGGGAGCTTCCAGGGGGAAACGCCTGGTATCTTTATAGTCCTGTCGGGTTTCGCCACCTCTGACTTGAG
CGTCGATTTTTGTGATGCTCGTCAGGGGGGCGGAGCCTATGGAAAAACGCCAGCAACGCGGCCTTTTTAC
GGTTCCTGGCCTTTTGCTGGCCTTTTGCTCACATGTTCTTTCCTGCGTTATCCCCTGATTCTGTGGATAA
CCGTATTACCGCCTTTGAGTGAGCTGATACCGCTCGCCGCAGCCGAACGACCGAGCGCAGCGAGTCAGTG
AGCGAGGAAGCGGAAGAGCGCCCAATACGCAAACCGCCTCTCCCCGCGCGTTGGCCGATTCATTAATGCA
GCTGGCACGACAGGTTTCCCGACTGGAAAGCGGGCAGTGAGCGCAACGCAATTAATACGCGTACCGCTAG
CCAGGAAGAGTTTGTAGAAACGCAAAAAGGCCATCCGTCAGGATGGCCTTCTGCTTAGTTTGATGCCTGG
CAGTTTATGGCGGGCGTCCTGCCCGCCACCCTCCGGGCCGTTGCTTCACAACGTTCAAATCCGCTCCCGG
CGGATTTGTCCTACTCAGGAGAGCGTTCACCGACAAACAACAGATAAAACGAAAGGCCCAGTCTTCCGAC
TGAGCCTTTCGTTTTAT
Features (pLannotate 1.2.2; 16 found; start..end, strand, type, name):
     47..83      -  CDS            lacZα (fragment): LacZα fragment of β-galactosidase; lacZ fragment
    135..153     -  rep_origin     f1 ori (fragment): f1 bacteriophage origin of replication; arrow indicates direction of (+) strand synthesis
    158..313     -  CDS            lacZα (fragment): LacZα fragment of β-galactosidase; lacZ fragment
    321..339     +  promoter       T7 promoter: promoter for bacteriophage T7 RNA polymerase
    348..371     -  misc_feature   MCS (fragment): pBluescript multiple cloning site
    387..405     -  promoter       T3 promoter: promoter for bacteriophage T3 RNA polymerase
    450..466     -  protein_bind   lac operator: The lac repressor binds to the lac operator to inhibit transcription in E. coli. This inhibition can be relieved by adding lactose or isopropyl-β-D-thiogalactopyranoside (IPTG). lac repressor encoded by lacI
    474..504     -  promoter       lac promoter: promoter for the E. coli lac operon
    519..540     -  protein_bind   CAP binding site: CAP binding activates transcription in the presence of cAMP. E. coli catabolite activator protein
    761..784     +  promoter       Pc promoter (fragment): intI1 (promoter lies within the coding sequence); class 1 integron promoter
    960..1016    +  CDS            GmR (fragment): gentamycin acetyltransferase; aacC1; confers resistance to gentamycin
   1023..1814    +  CDS            SmR: aminoglycoside adenylyltransferase (Murphy, 1985); aadA; confers resistance to spectinomycin and streptomycin
   1907..2495    +  rep_origin     ori: high-copy-number ColE1/pMB1/pBR322/pUC origin of replication
   2678..2770    +  CDS            lacI (fragment): lac repressor; lacI; The lac repressor binds to the lac operator to inhibit transcription in E. coli. This inhibition can be relieved by adding lactose or isopropyl-β-D-thiogalactopyranoside (IPTG).
   2825..2852    -  terminator     rrnB T2 terminator: transcription terminator T2 from the E. coli rrnB gene
   2984..3027    +  terminator     rrnB T1 terminator: Escherichia coli rrnB; transcription terminator T1 from the E. coli rrnB gene
