[The description below was written by a language model from this plasmid's Addgene catalogue record and pLannotate feature annotations shown in this document.]
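Description:
pFUS_B9 is a small bacterial cloning plasmid built on the Invitrogen pCR8 backbone. It serves as an intermediate "array" vector in the Golden Gate system for assembling custom TALENs and other TAL effector-based DNA-targeting constructs. It replicates in E. coli from a high-copy ColE1/pUC-type origin. Selection is with spectinomycin, conferred by the aadA (SmR) aminoglycoside adenylyltransferase gene, which sits downstream of a fragment of a class 1 integron Pc promoter. The rrnB T1 and T2 terminators inherited from the backbone flank the cloning region and insulate it from read-through transcription. The short GmR, lacI and f1 ori hits in the feature table are partial fragments, probably remnants or incidental matches rather than functional elements.

The insert is a roughly 460 bp cassette placed between the AflII and XbaI sites, both of which are retained. It consists of a lacZα reporter bordered by BsaI sites. The annotation shows the CAP binding site, lac promoter and lac operator driving the lacZα fragments. T7 and T3 promoters and a piece of the pBluescript polylinker are embedded in the cassette, indicating that it was derived from a pBluescript-type vector. BsaI is a type IIS enzyme that cuts outside its recognition sequence, so digestion releases the lacZα stuffer and leaves defined overhangs. An ordered set of TAL repeat modules can then be ligated into these overhangs in a single reaction. Successful replacement of the stuffer abolishes α-complementation, which allows blue/white screening for recombinants. The record does not state what the "B9" designation specifies, although the naming suggests one member of a series that differs in the number of repeat modules accepted. The assembled arrays are intended for transfer into a final TAL effector or TALEN backbone, and the plasmid itself carries no expression elements for hosts other than bacteria.
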