Addgene plasmid #31026: pFUS_B9
Depositing lab: Adam Bogdanove & Daniel Voytas. Depositing organization: University of Minnesota. Publication: Efficient design and assembly of custom TALEN and other TAL effector-based constructs for DNA targeting. Cermak T, Doyle EL, Christian M, Wang L, Zhang Y, Schmidt C, Baller JA, Somia NV, Bogdanove AJ, Voytas DF. Nucleic Acids Res. 2011 Jul;39(12):e82. doi: 10.1093/nar/gkr218 PubMed 21493687.
Backbone
  Vector backbone: pCR8
  Backbone manufacturer: Invitrogen
  Backbone size w/o insert (bp): 2447
Growth in bacteria
  Bacterial resistance: Spectinomycin, 50 μg/mL
  Growth temperature: 37°C
  Growth strain: DH5alpha
  Growth instructions: DH5a/LB+antibiotics
  Copy number: High Copy
Gene/Insert
  Gene/Insert name: LacZ + BsaI restriction sites
  Insert size (bp): 459
  Cloning method: Restriction Enzyme; 5′ cloning site AflII (not destroyed); 3′ cloning site XbaI (not destroyed)
  Sequencing primers: 5′ pCR8_F1 (ttgatgcctggcagttccct); 3′ pCR8_R1 (cgaaccgaacaggcttatgt)
Terms and licenses: Academic/Nonprofit Terms; Industry Terms: Not Available to Industry
How to cite: pFUS_B9 was a gift from Adam Bogdanove & Daniel Voytas (Addgene plasmid # 31026 ; http://n2t.net/addgene:31026 ; RRID:Addgene_31026)
