>Addgene plasmid #31026 | pFUS_B9 | addgene partial sequence | sequence record 35558 | 31026 with pCR8_F1 (ttgatgcctggcagttccct)
TCACGACGTTGTAAAACGACGGCCAGTCTTAAGCGTCTCATGGCCTGACCCCGGACCAAGTGGTGGCTAT
CGAGACCGGCGCCGCTACAGGGCGCGTCCCATTCGCCATTCAGGCTGCGCAACTGTTGGGAAGGGCGATC
GGTGCGGGCCTCTTCGCTATTACGCCAGCTGGCGAAAGGGGGATGTGCTGCAAGGCGATTAAGTTGGGTA
ACGCCAGGGTTTTCCCAGTCACGACGTTGTAAAACGACGGCCAGTGAGCGCGCGTAATACGACTCACTAT
AGGGCGAATTGGGTACCGGGCCCCCCCTCGAGGTCCTCCAGCTTTTGTTCCCTTTAGTGAGGGTTAATTG
CGCGCTTGGCGTAATCATGGTCATAGCTGTTTCCTGTGTGAAATTGTTATCCGCTCACAATTCCACACAA
CATACGAGCCGGAAGCATAAAGTGTAAAGCCTGGGGTGCCTAATGAGTGAGCTAACTCACATTAATTGCG
TTGCGCTCACTGCCCGCTTTCCACCGGTGGTCTCCGCTCGAAACGGTGCAGCGGCTGTTGCCGGTGCTGT
GCCAGGACCATGGCCTGACCCCGGACCAAGTGGTGGCTATCGAGACGTCTAGACCAGCCAGGACAGAAAT
GCCTCGACTTCGCTGCTACCCAAGGTTGCCGGGTGACGCACACCGTGGAAACGGATGAAGGCACGAACCC
AGTGGACATAAGCCTGTTCGGTTCGTAAGCTGTAATGCAAGTAGCGTATGCGCTCACGCAACTGGTCCAG
AACCTTGACCGAACGCAGCGGTGGT
